>Addgene plasmid #96859 | pWT029d | addgene full sequence | sequence record 189256 | Addgene NGS Result
GACGTCGCTAGCTGTACAAAAAAGCAGGCTTTAAAGGAACCAATTCAGTCGACTGGATCCGGTACCAAGG
TCGGGCAGGAAGAGGGCCTATTTCCCATGATTCCTTCATATTTGCATATACGATACAAGGCTGTTAGAGA
GATAATTAGAATTAATTTGACTGTAAACACAAAGATATTAGTACAAAATACGTGACGTAGAAAGTAATAA
TTTCTTGGGTAGTTTGCAGTTTTAAAATTATGTTTTAAAATGGACTATCATATGCTTACCGTAACTTGAA
AGTATTTCGATTTCTTGGCTTTATATATCTTGTGGAAAGGACGAAACACCGCAAGCTGCCCGTGCCCGGT
ACATCCAGCTGATGAGTCCCAAATAGGACGAGATACTATAATCGCGTGGATATGGCACGCAAGTTTCTAC
CGGGCACCGTAAATGTCCGACTAGTGTCCTGGATTCCACGGGCACGGGCAGCTTGCCGGGTTTTAGAGCT
AGAAATAGCAAGTTAAAATAAGGCTAGTCCGTTATCAACTTGAAAAAGTGGCACCGAGTCGGTGCTTTTT
TTAAGCTTGGGCCGCTCGAGGTACCTCTCTACATATGACATGTGAGCAAAAGGCCAGCAAAAGGCCAGGA
ACCGTAAAAAGGCCGCGTTGCTGGCGTTTTTCCATAGGCTCCGCCCCCCTGACGAGCATCACAAAAATCG
ACGCTCAAGTCAGAGGTGGCGAAACCCGACAGGACTATAAAGATACCAGGCGTTTCCCCCTGGAAGCTCC
CTCGTGCGCTCTCCTGTTCCGACCCTGCCGCTTACCGGATACCTGTCCGCCTTTCTCCCTTCGGGAAGCG
TGGCGCTTTCTCATAGCTCACGCTGTAGGTATCTCAGTTCGGTGTAGGTCGTTCGCTCCAAGCTGGGCTG
TGTGCACGAACCCCCCGTTCAGCCCGACCGCTGCGCCTTATCCGGTAACTATCGTCTTGAGTCCAACCCG
GTAAGACACGACTTATCGCCACTGGCAGCAGCCACTGGTAACAGGATTAGCAGAGCGAGGTATGTAGGCG
GTGCTACAGAGTTCTTGAAGTGGTGGCCTAACTACGGCTACACTAGAAGAACAGTATTTGGTATCTGCGC
TCTGCTGAAGCCAGTTACCTTCGGAAAAAGAGTTGGTAGCTCTTGATCCGGCAAACAAACCACCGCTGGT
AGCGGTGGTTTTTTTGTTTGCAAGCAGCAGATTACGCGCAGAAAAAAAGGATCTCAAGAAGATCCTTTGA
TCTTTTCTACGGGGTCTGACGCTCAGTGGAACGAAAACTCACGTTAAGGGATTTTGGTCATGAGATTATC
AAAAAGGATCTTCACCTAGATCCTTTTAAATTAAAAATGAAGTTTTAAATCAATCTAAAGTATATATGAG
TAAACTTGGTCTGACAGTTACCAATGCTTAATCAGTGAGGCACCTATCTCAGCGATCTGTCTATTTCGTT
CATCCATAGTTGCCTGACTCCCCGTCGTGTAGATAACTACGATACGGGAGGGCTTACCATCTGGCCCCAG
TGCTGCAATGATACCGCGAGACCCACGCTCACCGGCTCCAGATTTATCAGCAATAAACCAGCCAGCCGGA
AGGGCCGAGCGCAGAAGTGGTCCTGCAACTTTATCCGCCTCCATCCAGTCTATTAATTGTTGCCGGGAAG
CTAGAGTAAGTAGTTCGCCAGTTAATAGTTTGCGCAACGTTGTTGCCATTGCTACAGGCATCGTGGTGTC
ACGCTCGTCGTTTGGTATGGCTTCATTCAGCTCCGGTTCCCAACGATCAAGGCGAGTTACATGATCCCCC
ATGTTGTGCAAAAAAGCGGTTAGCTCCTTCGGTCCTCCGATCGTTGTCAGAAGTAAGTTGGCCGCAGTGT
TATCACTCATGGTTATGGCAGCACTGCATAATTCTCTTACTGTCATGCCATCCGTAAGATGCTTTTCTGT
GACTGGTGAGTACTCAACCAAGTCATTCTGAGAATAGTGTATGCGGCGACCGAGTTGCTCTTGCCCGGCG
TCAATACGGGATAATACCGCGCCACATAGCAGAACTTTAAAAGTGCTCATCATTGGAAAACGTTCTTCGG
GGCGAAAACTCTCAAGGATCTTACCGCTGTTGAGATCCAGTTCGATGTAACCCACTCGTGCACCCAACTG
ATCTTCAGCATCTTTTACTTTCACCAGCGTTTCTGGGTGAGCAAAAACAGGAAGGCAAAATGCCGCAAAA
AAGGGAATAAGGGCGACACGGAAATGTTGAATACTCATACTCTTCCTTTTTCAATATTATTGAAGCATTT
ATCAGGGTTATTGTCTCATGAGCGGATACATATTTGAATGTATTTAGAAAAATAAACAAATAGGGGTTCC
GCGCACATTTCCCCGAAAAGTGCCACCT
Features (pLannotate 1.2.2; 9 found; start..end, strand, type, name):
     13..30      +  protein_bind   attB1 (fragment): mutant version of attB; recombination site for the Gateway® BP reaction BP Clonase™
     82..322     +  promoter       U6 promoter: RNA polymerase III promoter for human U6 snRNA
    331..347     +  CDS            VN155(I152L) (fragment): improved N-terminal fragment of mVenus for use in bimolecular fluorescence complementation (BiFC) (Kodama and Hu, 2010)
    363..462     +  ncRNA          Purine: Accession: RF00167 - Purine riboswitch
    460..479     -  CDS            VN155(I152L) (fragment): improved N-terminal fragment of mVenus for use in bimolecular fluorescence complementation (BiFC) (Kodama and Hu, 2010)
    480..555     +  misc_RNA       gRNA scaffold: guide RNA scaffold for the Streptococcus pyogenes CRISPR/Cas9 system
    659..1247    -  rep_origin     ori: high-copy-number ColE1/pMB1/pBR322/pUC origin of replication
   1418..2278    -  CDS            AmpR: β-lactamase; bla; confers resistance to ampicillin, carbenicillin, and related antibiotics
   2279..2383    -  promoter       AmpR promoter: bla
