[The description below was written by a language model from this plasmid's Addgene catalogue record and pLannotate feature annotations shown in this document.]
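Description:
pWT029d is a small (about 2.4 kb) mammalian guide RNA expression plasmid built on the pFYF1320 backbone. It is propagated in E. coli through a high-copy ColE1/pUC-type origin and selected with ampicillin via a β-lactamase gene driven by its own bla promoter. No mammalian selection marker or Cas9 coding sequence is annotated, so the plasmid supplies only the RNA component and must be paired with a separately delivered Cas9-derived effector. A short attB1 fragment upstream of the cassette appears to be a cloning remnant.

The payload is a human U6 (RNA polymerase III) promoter driving an aptazyme-embedded guide RNA ("agRNA"). The transcript carries a purine riboswitch-type aptamer upstream of the Streptococcus pyogenes gRNA scaffold. Two short matches on opposite strands flank the aptamer region and are annotated as mVenus (VN155) fragments. These are not coding elements. They most plausibly reflect the GFP-family-directed spacer and a complementary blocking sequence that pairs with it.

In the agRNA design described by the associated publication title, a ligand-responsive self-cleaving ribozyme is embedded in the guide, so that ligand binding (here guanine) controls whether the guide is active, giving small-molecule control of Cas9 function. The stated purpose is GFP activation, meaning ligand-responsive transcriptional activation of a GFP reporter in human cells. The "(d)" prefix in the name probably marks a catalytically dead or otherwise inactive aptazyme variant used as a control, but the record does not define it, nor does it name the activator protein or the reporter used alongside this plasmid.
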