Addgene plasmid #96859: pWT029d
Purpose: (d)guanine _agRNA (GFP activation)
Depositing lab: David Liu. Depositing organization: Harvard University. Publication: Aptazyme-embedded guide RNAs enable ligand-responsive genome editing and transcriptional activation. Tang W, Hu JH, Liu DR. Nat Commun. 2017 Jun 28;8:15939. doi: 10.1038/ncomms15939. PubMed 28656978.
Backbone
  Vector backbone: pFYF1320
  Vector type: Mammalian Expression
Growth in bacteria
  Bacterial resistance: Ampicillin, 100 μg/mL
  Growth temperature: 37°C
  Growth strain: DH5alpha
  Copy number: High Copy
Gene/Insert
  Gene/Insert name: (d)guanine _agRNA (GFP activation)
  gRNA/shRNA sequence: GCAAGCTGCCCGTGCCCGGTACATCCAGCTGATGAGTCCCAAATAGGACGAGATACTATAATCGCGTGGATATGGCACGCAAGTTTCTACCGGGCACCGTAAATGTCCGACTAGTGTCCTGGATTCCACGGGCACGGGCAGCTTGCCGGGTTTTAGAGCTAGAAATAGCAAGTTAAAATAAGGCTAGTCCGTTATCAACTTGAAAAAGTGGCACCGAGTCGGTGCTTTTTTT
  Species: H. sapiens (human)
  Cloning method: Unknown
Terms and licenses: Academic/Nonprofit Terms; Industry Terms: Not Available to Industry
How to cite: pWT029d was a gift from David Liu (Addgene plasmid # 96859 ; http://n2t.net/addgene:96859 ; RRID:Addgene_96859)
